>Addgene plasmid #25203 | PP-RAB1A | depositor partial sequence | sequence record 11677 | Author sequence
ATGAATCCTGAGTACGACTACTTATTCAAACTACTTTTAATAGGAGATAGTGGTGTAGGTAAATCATGCT
TACTCTTACGATTTGCTGATGACACCTATACTGACAGTTATATTTCAACAATTGGGGTTGATTTCAAGAT
AAGAACAATAAGTTTGGAGAATAAGACAGTAAAGTTACAGATTTGGGATACTGCAGGACAAGAAAGGTTT
AGAACAATTACTTCTAGTTATTATAGAGGGGCACATGGAATCATTATTGTCTATGATGTTACAGATAGAG
ATTCTTTTGATAATGTTAAACAATGGATCCAAGAGATTGATAGATACGCAATGGAGAATGTTAATAAATT
GTTAGTAGGTAATAAGTGCGATCTTGTGAGCAAGAGAGTGGTAACATCAGACGAGGGAAGAGAACTTGCA
GATTCTCATGGAATAAAATTTATAGAAACTTCTGCTAAAAACGCTTATAATGTTGAGCAAGCATTCCATA
CAATGGCTGGTGAGATCAAGAAGAGAGTTCAAGTGAATAGTCAG
