>Addgene plasmid #25203 | PP-RAB1A | addgene partial sequence | sequence record 31283 | 25203 with T7
ACATTCCCTCTGAATATTTTGTTTACTTTAAGAAGGAGATATACCATGCATCATCATCATCATCACAGCA
GCGGCAGAGAAAACTTGTATTTCCAGGGCATGAATCCTGAGTACGACTACTTATTCAAACTACTTTTAAT
AGGAGATAGTGGTGTAGGTAAATCATGCTTACTCTTACGATTTGCTGATGACACCTATACTGACAGTTAT
ATTTCAACAATTGGGGTTGATTTCAAGATAAGAACAATAAGTTTGGAGAATAAGACAGTAAAGTTACAGA
TTTGGGATACTGCAGGACAAGAAAGGTTTAGAACAATTACTTCTAGTTATTATAGAGGGGCACATGGAAT
CATTATTGTCTATGATGTTACAGATAGAGATTCTTTTGATAATGTTAAACAATGGATCCAAGAGATTGAT
AGATACGCAATGGAGAATGTTAATAAATTGTTAGTAGGTAATAAGTGCGATCTTGTGAGCAAGAGAGTGG
TAACATCAGACGAGGGAAGAGAACTTGCAGATTCTCATGGAATAAAATTTATAGAAACTTCTGCTAAAAA
CGCTTATAATGTTGAGCAAGCATTCCATACAATGGCTGGTGAGATCAAGAAGAGAGTTCAAGTGAATAGT
CAGTGATGACGAAGCTTGCGGCCGCACTCGAGGATCCGGCTGCTAACAAAGCCCGAAAGGAAGCTGAGTT
GGCTGCTGCCACCGCTGAGCAATAACTAGCATAACCCCTTGGGGCCTCTAAACGGGTCTTGAGGGGTTTT
TTGCTGAAAGGAGGAACTATATCCGGATATCCCGCAAGAGGCCCGGCAGTACCGGCATAACCAAGCCTAT
GCCTACAGCATCCAGGGTGACGGTGCCGAGGATGACGATGAGCGCATTGTTAGATTTCATACACGGTGCC
TGACT
