[The description below was written by a language model from this plasmid's Addgene catalogue record.]
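Description:
PP-RAB1A is a bacterial expression plasmid built on the pET15-MHL backbone, a vector from a structural genomics programme with a recorded size of 7737 bp without insert. It is propagated in E. coli cloning strains such as DH5alpha under ampicillin selection and is listed as low copy. The record does not give a feature table, so the origin of replication, promoter and terminator are not explicitly stated. The recommended sequencing primers (T7 forward and T7 terminator reverse) are consistent with the T7 promoter/terminator expression cassette typical of pET-series vectors, in which transcription of the insert depends on T7 RNA polymerase supplied by the expression host.

The insert is a 534 bp fragment of the Cryptosporidium parvum gene cgd6_3220, which encodes the small GTPase Rab1a. It covers residues M1 to Q178, and the record cautions that this may not be the full open reading frame, as is common when a construct is trimmed to favour crystallisation. The fragment was introduced by restriction enzyme cloning and carries an N-terminal His tag, which allows the recombinant protein to be purified by immobilised metal affinity chromatography. Whether a protease cleavage site separates the tag from the protein is not stated.

The stated purpose is bacterial production of the protein for structure determination, and the depositor links the construct to a deposited crystal structure of this parasite Rab1a. It is therefore suited to producing recombinant Cryptosporidium Rab1a for structural, biochemical or nucleotide-binding studies.
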