Addgene plasmid #25203: PP-RAB1A
Purpose: Bacterial expression for structure determination; may not be full ORF
Depositing lab: Cheryl Arrowsmith. Depositing organization: University of Toronto.
Backbone
  Vector backbone: pET15-MHL
  Backbone manufacturer: SGC
  Backbone size w/o insert (bp): 7737
  Vector type: Bacterial Expression
Growth in bacteria
  Bacterial resistance: Ampicillin, 100 μg/mL
  Growth temperature: 37°C
  Growth strain: DH5alpha
  Copy number: Low Copy
Gene/Insert
  Gene/Insert name: cgd6_3220:M1-Q178 (alt names: PDB: 2RHD; Cp-Rab1a (cgd6-3220); GTPase Rab1a)
  Species: Cryptosporidium parvum
  Insert size (bp): 534
  Mutation: Contains amino acids M1-Q178
  Tag / fusion protein: His (N terminal on insert)
  Cloning method: Restriction Enzyme
  Sequencing primers: 5′ T7; 3′ T7-term
Terms and licenses: Academic/Nonprofit Terms; Industry Terms: Not Available to Industry
Depositor comments: PDB: 2RHD. http://www.thesgc.org/structures/2RHD/
How to cite: PP-RAB1A was a gift from Cheryl Arrowsmith (Addgene plasmid # 25203 ; http://n2t.net/addgene:25203 ; RRID:Addgene_25203)
